>Addgene plasmid #197800 | pJMC-2T-Reverse | addgene full sequence | sequence record 404808 | Addgene NGS Result
GTCAGTGAGCGAGGAAGCGGAAGAGCGCCCACCTGCTTTTAGCCGGCGCGCCAGCGTGAGACCGGCCGCA
TTAGGCACCCCAGGCTTTACACTTTATGCTTCCGGCTCGTATAATGTGTGGATTTTGAGTTAGGATCCGT
CGAGATTTTCAGGAGCTAAGGAAGCTAAAATGGAGAAAAAAATCACTGGATATACCACCGTTGATATATC
CCAATGGCATCGTAAAGAACATTTTGAGGCATTTCAGTCAGTCGCTCAATGTACCTATAACCAGACCGTT
CAGCTGGATATTACGGCCTTTTTAAAGACCGTAAAGAAAAATAAGCACAAGTTTTATCCGGCCTTTATTC
ACATTCTTGCCCGCCTGATGAATGCTCATCCGGAATTCCGTATGGCAATGAAAGACGGTGAGCTGGTGAT
ATGGGATAGTGTTCACCCTTGTTACACCGTTTTCCATGAGCAAACTGAAACGTTTTCATCGCTCTGGAGT
GAATACCACGACGATTTCCGGCAGTTTCTACACATATATTCGCAAGATGTGGCGTGTTACGGTGAAAACC
TGGCCTATTTCCCTAAAGGGTTTATTGAGAATATGTTTTTCGTTTCAGCCAATCCCTGGGTGAGTTTCAC
CAGTTTTGATTTAAACGTGGCCAATATGGACAACTTCTTCGCCCCCGTTTTCACCATGGGCAAATATTAT
ACGCAAGGCGACAAGGTGCTGATGCCGCTGGCGATTCAGGTTCATCATGCCGTTTGTGATGGCTTCCATG
TCGGCAGAATGCTTAATGAATTACAACAGTACTGCGATGAGTGGCAGGCGGGGCGTAATCTAGAGGATCC
GGCTTACTAAAAGCCAGATAACAGTATGCGTATTTGCGCGCTGATTTTTGCGGTATAAGAATATATACTG
ATATGTATACCCGAAGTATGTCAAAAGGAGGTATGCTATGAAGCAGCGTATTACAGTGACAGTTGACAGC
GACAGCTATCAGTTGCTCAAGGCATATATGATGTCAATATCTCCGGTCTGGTAAGCACAACCATGCAGAA
TGAAGCCCGTCGTCTGCGTGCCGAACGCTGGAAAGCGGAAAATCAGGAAGGGATGGCTGAGGTCGCCCGG
TTTATTGAAATGAACGGCTCTTTTGCTGACGAGAACAGGGGCTGGTGAAATGCAGTTTAAGGTTTACACC
TATAAAAGAGAGAGCCGTTATCGTCTGTTTGTGGATGTACAGAGTGATATTATTGACACGCCCGGGCGAC
GGATGGTGATCCCCCTGGCCAGTGCACGTCTGCTGTCAGATAAAGTCTCCCGTGAACTTTACCCGGTGGT
GCATATCGGGGATGAAAGCTGGCGCATGATGACCACCGATATGGCCAGTGTGCCGGTTTCCGTTATCGGG
GAAGAAGTGGCTGATCTCAGCCACCGCGAAAATGACATCAAAAACGCCATTAACCTGATGTTCTGGGGAA
TATAAGGTCTCTCTCCGAGCTCAGTGTTTTGCAGGTGTGATGAAAAGCCTTAGGGTCAGGTGGCACTTTT
CGGGGAAATGTGCGATGAACCCCTATTTGTTTATTTTTCTAAATACATTCAAATATGTATCCGCTAATGA
GACAATAACCCTGATAAATGCTTCAATTATATTGAAAAAGGAAGAGTATGAGTATCCAACATTTCCGTGT
CGCCCTTATTCCCTTTTTTGCGGCCTTCTGCCTTCCTGTTTTTGCTCACCCAGAAACGCTGGTGAAAGTA
AAAGATGCTGAAGATCAGTTGGGTGCCCGAGTGGGTTACATTGAACTGGATCTCAACAGCGGCAAAATCT
TAGAGAGTTTTCGCCCCGAAGAACGCTTCCCAATGATGAGCACTTTCAAAGTTCTGCTATGTGGCGCGGT
GTTATCCCGTATTGATGCTGGGCAAGAGCAACTCGGTCGCCGCATACACTATTCTCAGAATGACTTGGTT
GAGTATTCACCAGTCACAGAAAAGCATCTTACGGATGGCATGACAGTAAGAGAATTATGTAGTGCTGCCA
TAACCATGAGTGATAACACTGCGGCCAACTTACTTCTGACAACGATTGGAGGACCGAAGGAGCTAACCGC
TTTTTTGCACAACATGGGGGATCATGTAACTCGCCTTGATCGTTGGGAACCGGAGCTGAATGAAGCCATA
CCAAACGACGAGCGTGACACCACGATGCCTGTAGCAATGGCAACAACTCTCCGCAAACTATTAACTGGCG
AACTACTTACTCTTGCTTCACGCCAGCAACTCATTGACTGGATGGAGGCGGACAAAGTTGCAGGACCACT
TCTGCGCTCGGCACTTCCGGCTGGCTGGTTTATTGCTGATAAATCTGGAGCCGGTGAGCGTGGCTCTCGC
GGTATCATTGCAGCACTGGGGCCAGATGGTAAGCCCTCCCGTATCGTAGTTATCTACACGACGGGGAGTC
AGGCAACTATGGATGAACGAAATAGACAGATCGCTGAGATAGGTGCCTCACTGATTAAGCATTGGTAACT
GTCAGACGAAGGGAAATAAATAGTAGCCCGCCTGATGTGCGGGCTTTTTTTTGGTGGTGGTTACCAGTGT
CGCTTAGCTACCGTAGGTCCTCTTAGGCGGTCCGATTAGCGACATAGTCATCAATGCCTTGACGGCAAAA
TCCCTTAACGTGAGTTTTCGTTCCACTGAGCGTCAGACCCCGTAGAAAAGATCAAAGGATCTTCTTGAGA
TCCTTTTTTTCTGCGCGTAATCTGCTGCTTGCAAACAAAAAAACCACCGCTACCAGCGGTGGTTTGTTTG
CCGGATCAAGAGCTACTAACTCTTTTTCCGAAGGTAACTGGCTTCAGCAGAGCGCAGATACCAAATACTG
TTCTTCTAGTGTAGCCGTAGTTAGGCCACCACTTCAAGAACTCTGTAGCACCGCCTACATACCTCGCTCT
GCTAATCCTGTTACCAGTGGCTGCTGCCAGTGGCGATAAGTCGTGTCTTACCGGGTTGGACTCAAGACGA
TAGTTACCGGATAAGGCGCAGCGGTCGGGCTGAACGGGGGGTTCGTGCTCACAGCCCAGCTTGGAGCGAA
CGACCTACACCGAACTGAGATACCTACAGCGTGAGCTATGAGAAAGCGCCACGCTTCCCGAAGGGAGAAA
GGCGGACAGGTATCCGGTAAGCGGCAGGGTGCGGAACAGGAGAGCGCACGAGGGAGCTTCCAGGGGGAAA
CGCCTGGTATCTTTATAGTCCTGTCGGGTTTCGCCACCTCTGACTTGAGCGTCGATTTTTGTGATGCTCG
TCAGGGGGGCGGAGCCTATGGAAAAACGCCAGCAACGCGGCCTTTTTACGGTTCCTGGCCTTTTGCTGGC
CTTTTGCTCACATGTTCTTTCCTGCGTTATCCCCTGATTCTGTGGATAACCGTATTACCGCCTTTGAGTG
AGCTGATACCGCTCGCCGCAGCCGAACGACCGAGCGCAGCGA
Features (pLannotate 1.2.2; 9 found; start..end, strand, type, name):
      1..23      +  rep_origin     RSF ori (fragment): Plasmids containing the RSF 1030 origin of replication can be propagated in E. coli cells that contain additional plasmids with compatible origins.
     86..116     +  promoter       lac UV5 promoter: E. coli lac promoter with an "up" mutation
    140..169     +  promoter       cat promoter (fragment): promoter of the E. coli cat gene encoding chloramphenicol acetyltransferase
    170..850     +  CDS            CmR: chloramphenicol acetyltransferase confers resistance to chloramphenicol
   1007..1165    +  CDS            ccdA (fragment): CCDA_ECO57 - Also known as H, letA. Experimental evidence at protein level: Swiss-Prot protein existence level 1. Antitoxin component of a type II toxin-antitoxin (TA) system which inhibits the post-segregational killing (PSK) of plasmid-free cells, also referred to as a plasmid addiction system. Binds to and blocks the activity of CcdB; will also remove bound CcdB protein from the CcdB-GyrA complex by forming a CcdA-CcdB complex, a process termed rejuvenation. Functions as a transcriptional corepressor for the ccdAB operon, repression also requires CcdB (By similarity). From Escherichia coli
   1170..1472    +  CDS            ccdB: CCDB_ECOLI - Also known as G, letB, letD. Experimental evidence at protein level: Swiss-Prot protein existence level 1. Toxic component of a type II toxin-antitoxin (TA) system, functioning in plasmid maintainence. Responsible for the post- segregational killing (PSK) of plasmid-free cells, also referred to as a plasmid addiction system. Half-life of over 2 hours. Cell killing by CcdB is accompanied by filamentation, defects in chromosome and plasmid segregation, defects in cell division, formation of anucleate cells, decreased DNA synthesis and plasmid loss. Interferes with the activity of DN
   1557..1657    +  promoter       AmpR promoter: bla
   1658..2518    +  CDS            AmpR: β-lactamase; bla; confers resistance to ampicillin, carbenicillin, and related antibiotics
   2725..3314    +  rep_origin     ori: high-copy-number ColE1/pMB1/pBR322/pUC origin of replication
