[The description below was written by a language model from this plasmid's Addgene catalogue record and pLannotate feature annotations shown in this document.]
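Description:
pJMC-2T-Reverse is a small (about 3.5 kb) empty destination vector from a modular cloning toolkit for engineering plant genomes. It is catalogued as the Level 1 "Module 2T" acceptor in which the incoming MoClo assembly is placed in the reverse orientation relative to the vector. The backbone is described only as self-made, with no vector type recorded, and the plasmid carries no gene of interest. It is a purely bacterial cloning intermediate: no plant promoters, T-DNA borders or other plant-specific elements appear in the annotated features.

The plasmid replicates in E. coli from a high-copy ColE1/pUC-type origin and carries a β-lactamase gene with its own promoter for ampicillin selection. A very short fragment annotated as RSF origin is also detected, but it is too small to be a functional replicon. The remaining annotated region is a counter-selection cassette. It consists of a chloramphenicol acetyltransferase gene with a partial cat promoter and an upstream lac UV5 promoter, followed by a ccdA fragment and an intact ccdB toxin gene. CcdB poisons DNA gyrase in ordinary E. coli strains, so the empty vector has to be maintained in a ccdB-tolerant strain under combined chloramphenicol and ampicillin selection.

In vectors of this kind, the CmR–ccdB cassette is normally the dropout segment that the assembled insert replaces. Transformation into a standard strain then eliminates uncut or unreplaced vector, and ampicillin retains the recombinants. The feature table does not annotate the Type IIS restriction sites or overhangs that define the cloning junctions, so these and the details of Module 2T's position in higher-level assemblies are not stated in the record.
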