Addgene plasmid #197800: pJMC-2T-Reverse
Purpose: (Empty Backbone) Level 1 Module 2T destination vector (reverse orientation MoClo insert)
Depositing lab: Daniel Voytas. Depositing organization: University of Minnesota. Publication: An extensible vector toolkit and parts library for advanced engineering of plant genomes. Chamness JC, Kumar J, Cruz AJ, Rhuby E, Holum MJ, Cody JP, Tibebu R, Gamo ME, Starker CG, Zhang F, Voytas DF. Plant Genome. 2023 Mar 9:e20312. doi: 10.1002/tpg2.20312. PubMed 36896468.
Backbone
  Vector backbone: Unspecified
  Backbone manufacturer: Self-made
  Vector type: Unspecified
Growth in bacteria
  Bacterial resistance: Chloramphenicol and Ampicillin, 25 & 100 μg/mL
  Growth temperature: 37°C
  Growth strain: ccdB Survival
  Copy number: High Copy
Gene/Insert
  Gene/Insert name: None
Terms and licenses: Academic/Nonprofit Terms; Industry Terms: Not Available to Industry
Depositor comments: Please visit https://www.biorxiv.org/content/10.1101/2022.10.15.511792v1 for bioRxiv preprint.
How to cite: pJMC-2T-Reverse was a gift from Daniel Voytas (Addgene plasmid # 197800 ; http://n2t.net/addgene:197800 ; RRID:Addgene_197800)
